Addgene plasmid #216182: pHAGE2-TetO-SOX17E57H
Purpose: Generate lentiviruses encoding for human SOX17E57H (HMG box numbering); for use in pluripotency reprogramming
Depositing lab: Ralf Jauch. Depositing organization: University of Hong Kong. Publication: An acidic residue within the OCT4 dimerization interface of SOX17 is necessary and sufficient to overcome its pluripotency-inducing activity. Ho SY, Hu H, Ho DHH, Renom APS, Yeung SW, Boerner F, Weng M, Hutchins AP, Jauch R. Stem Cell Reports. 2025 Mar 11;20(3):102398. doi: 10.1016/j.stemcr.2025.102398. Epub 2025 Feb 6. PubMed 39919754.
Backbone
  Vector backbone: pHAGE2-TetO
  Vector type: Lentiviral
Growth in bacteria
  Bacterial resistance: Ampicillin, 100 μg/mL
  Growth temperature: 37°C
  Growth strain: NEB Stable
  Copy number: High Copy
Gene/Insert
  Gene/Insert name: SOX17
  Species: H. sapiens (human)
  Mutation: Glu113Glu (silent mutation); Glu120Glu (silent mutation); Glu122His
  Entrez Gene: SOX17 (a.k.a. VUR3)
  Cloning method: Restriction Enzyme; 5′ cloning site Unknown (unknown if destroyed)
Terms and licenses: Academic/Nonprofit Terms; Industry Terms: Not Available to Industry
How to cite: pHAGE2-TetO-SOX17E57H was a gift from Ralf Jauch (Addgene plasmid # 216182 ; http://n2t.net/addgene:216182 ; RRID:Addgene_216182)
