[The description below was written by a language model from this plasmid's Addgene catalogue record and pLannotate feature annotations shown in this document.]
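Description:
pHAGE2-TetO-SOX17E57H is an HIV-1-based lentiviral transfer plasmid built on the pHAGE2-TetO backbone for doxycycline-regulated expression of a mutant human SOX17. It is propagated in E. coli through a high-copy ColE1/pUC-type origin and selected with ampicillin via the β-lactamase gene. The record lists a recombination-tolerant growth strain, which is common for plasmids carrying repeated LTR sequences.

Between the LTRs, the annotated viral elements include the Ψ packaging signal with a partial gag fragment, the Rev response element for Rev-dependent nuclear export of the genomic RNA, and the cPPT/CTS, which aids nuclear import of the reverse-transcribed genome. Expression of the insert is driven by a tetracycline response element of seven tetO repeats coupled to a minimal CMV-type promoter. Transcription therefore depends on a tetracycline-controlled transactivator, which is not encoded on this plasmid and must be supplied separately. The SOX17 coding sequence is followed by a WPRE to enhance transcript stability and expression. The 3' LTR is annotated as a self-inactivating ΔU3 form and contains a loxP site. Because the 3' U3 region is copied to both ends of the provirus during reverse transcription, this arrangement can in principle allow Cre-mediated excision of the integrated cassette. No selectable marker or reporter for mammalian cells is annotated.

The insert carries the substitution Glu122His, corresponding to E57H in HMG-box numbering, together with two silent changes at Glu113 and Glu120. According to the associated work, this acidic residue lies in the OCT4 dimerization interface of SOX17. The plasmid is intended for producing lentiviruses that deliver this variant in pluripotency reprogramming experiments.
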