Features (pLannotate 1.2.2; 27 found; start..end, strand, type, name):
    377..634     +  LTR            5' LTR (truncated): truncated 5' long terminal repeat (LTR) from HIV-1
    681..806     +  misc_feature   HIV-1 Ψ: packaging signal of human immunodeficiency virus type 1
    790..1128    +  CDS            HIV-1 gag (fragment): gag protein from human immunodeficiency virus 1; gag
   1303..1536    +  misc_feature   RRE: The Rev response element (RRE) of HIV-1 allows for Rev-dependent mRNA export from the nucleus to the cytoplasm.
   1913..2013    +  CDS            Rev (fragment): human immunodeficiency virus 1 (HIV-1) Rev protein; rev; enhances nuclear export of unspliced and incompletely spliced viral mRNAs
   2058..2175    +  misc_feature   cPPT/CTS: central polypurine tract and central termination sequence of HIV-1
   2217..2237    -  promoter       SV40 promoter (fragment): SV40 enhancer and early promoter
   2251..2521    +  protein_bind   tetracycline response element: contains seven copies of the tetracycline operator tetO tetracycline repressor TetR
   2532..2549    +  misc_feature   MCS (fragment): pUC18/19 multiple cloning site
   2549..2616    +  promoter       tight TRE promoter (fragment): Tet-responsive promoter PTight, consisting of seven tet operator sequences followed by the minimal CMV promoter
   2691..3932    +  CDS            SOX17: SOX17_HUMAN - Experimental evidence at protein level: Swiss-Prot protein existence level 1. Acts as transcription regulator that binds target promoter DNA and bends the DNA. Binds to the sequences 5'-AACAAT-'3 or 5'- AACAAAG-3'. Modulates transcriptional regulation via WNT3A. Inhibits Wnt signaling. Promotes degradation of activated CTNNB1. Plays a key role in the regulation of embryonic development. Required for normal development of the definitive gut endoderm. Required for normal looping of the embryonic heart tube. Plays an important role in embryonic and postnatal vascular development, in
   3955..4543    +  misc_feature   WPRE: woodchuck hepatitis virus posttranscriptional regulatory element
   4596..4615    +  misc_feature   cPPT/CTS (fragment): central polypurine tract and central termination sequence of HIV-1
   4617..4652    +  LTR            3' LTR (ΔU3) (fragment): self-inactivating 3' long terminal repeat (LTR) from HIV-1
   4673..4706    +  protein_bind   loxP: Cre-mediated recombination occurs in the 8-bp core sequence (GCATACAT). Cre recombinase
   4725..4905    +  LTR            5' LTR (truncated): truncated 5' long terminal repeat (LTR) from HIV-1
   5038..5142    +  promoter       AmpR promoter: bla
   5143..6003    +  CDS            AmpR: β-lactamase; bla; confers resistance to ampicillin, carbenicillin, and related antibiotics
   6174..6762    +  rep_origin     ori: high-copy-number ColE1/pMB1/pBR322/pUC origin of replication
   6945..6999    +  CDS            lacI (fragment): lac repressor; lacI; The lac repressor binds to the lac operator to inhibit transcription in E. coli. This inhibition can be relieved by adding lactose or isopropyl-β-D-thiogalactopyranoside (IPTG).
   7005..7098    +  rep_origin     SV40 ori (fragment): SV40 origin of replication
   7123..7160    +  CDS            lacI (fragment): lac repressor; lacI; The lac repressor binds to the lac operator to inhibit transcription in E. coli. This inhibition can be relieved by adding lactose or isopropyl-β-D-thiogalactopyranoside (IPTG).
   7173..7194    +  protein_bind   CAP binding site: CAP binding activates transcription in the presence of cAMP. E. coli catabolite activator protein
   7209..7239    +  promoter       lac promoter: promoter for the E. coli lac operon
   7247..7263    +  protein_bind   lac operator: The lac repressor binds to the lac operator to inhibit transcription in E. coli. This inhibition can be relieved by adding lactose or isopropyl-β-D-thiogalactopyranoside (IPTG). lac repressor encoded by lacI
   7297..7380    +  polyA_signal   SV40 poly(A) signal (fragment): SV40 polyadenylation signal
   7547..329     +  CDS            nef (fragment) (across the origin): NEF_HV1BR - Experimental evidence at protein level: Swiss-Prot protein existence level 1. Extracellular Nef protein targets CD4(+) T-lymphocytes for apoptosis by interacting with CXCR4 surface receptors (PubMed:14990729). From Human immunodeficiency virus type 1 group M subtype B (isolate BRU/LAI) (HIV-1).
>Addgene plasmid #216182 | pHAGE2-TetO-SOX17E57H | addgene full sequence | sequence record 431910 | Addgene NGS Result
TGGAAGGGCTAATTCACTCCCAAAGAAGACAAGATATCCTTGATCTGTGGATCTACCACACACAAGGCTA
CTTCCCTGATTAGCAGAACTACACACCAGGGCCAGGGGTCAGATATCCACTGACCTTTGGATGGTGCTAC
AAGCTAGTACCAGTTGAGCCAGATAAGGTAGAAGAGGCCAATAAAGGAGAGAACACCAGCTTGTTACACC
CTGTGAGCCTGCATGGGATGGATGACCCGGAGAGAGAAGTGTTAGAGTGGAGGTTTGACAGCCGCCTAGC
ATTTCATCACGTGGCCCGAGAGCTGCATCCGGAGTACTTCAAGAACTGCTGATATCGAGCTTGCTACAAG
GGACTTTCCGCTGGGGACTTTCCAGGGAGGCGTGGCCTGGGCGGGACTGGGGAGTGGCGAGCCCTCAGAT
CCTGCATATAAGCAGCTGCTTTTTGCCTGTACTGGGTCTCTCTGGTTAGACCAGATCTGAGCCTGGGAGC
TCTCTGGCTAACTAGGGAACCCACTGCTTAAGCCTCAATAAAGCTTGCCTTGAGTGCTTCAAGTAGTGTG
TGCCCGTCTGTTGTGTGACTCTGGTAACTAGAGATCCCTCAGACCCTTTTAGTCAGTGTGGAAAATCTCT
AGCAGTGGCGCCCGAACAGGGACTTGAAAGCGAAAGGGAAACCAGAGGAGCTCTCTCGACGCAGGACTCG
GCTTGCTGAAGCGCGCACGGCAAGAGGCGAGGGGCGGCGACTGGTGAGTACGCCAAAAATTTTGACTAGC
GGAGGCTAGAAGGAGAGAGATGGGTGCGAGAGCGTCAGTATTAAGCGGGGGAGAATTAGATCGCGATGGG
AAAAAATTCGGTTAAGGCCAGGGGGAAAGAAAAAATATAAATTAAAACATATAGTATGGGCAAGCAGGGA
GCTAGAACGATTCGCAGTTAATCCTGGCCTGTTAGAAACATCAGAAGGCTGTAGACAAATACTGGGACAG
CTACAACCATCCCTTCAGACAGGATCAGAAGAACTTAGATCATTATATAATACAGTAGCAACCCTCTATT
GTGTGCATCAAAGGATAGAGATAAAAGACACCAAGGAAGCTTTAGACAAGATAGAGGAAGAGCAAAACAA
AAGTAAGACCACCGCACAGCAAGCGGCCGGCCGCTGATCTTCAGACCTGGAGGAGGAGATATGAGGGACA
ATTGGAGAAGTGAATTATATAAATATAAAGTAGTAAAAATTGAACCATTAGGAGTAGCACCCACCAAGGC
AAAGAGAAGAGTGGTGCAGAGAGAAAAAAGAGCAGTGGGAATAGGAGCTTTGTTCCTTGGGTTCTTGGGA
GCAGCAGGAAGCACTATGGGCGCAGCGTCAATGACGCTGACGGTACAGGCCAGACAATTATTGTCTGGTA
TAGTGCAGCAGCAGAACAATTTGCTGAGGGCTATTGAGGCGCAACAGCATCTGTTGCAACTCACAGTCTG
GGGCATCAAGCAGCTCCAGGCAAGAATCCTGGCTGTGGAAAGATACCTAAAGGATCAACAGCTCCTGGGG
ATTTGGGGTTGCTCTGGAAAACTCATTTGCACCACTGCTGTGCCTTGGAATGCTAGTTGGAGTAATAAAT
CTCTGGAACAGATTTGGAATCACACGACCTGGATGGAGTGGGACAGAGAAATTAACAATTACACAAGCTT
AATACACTCCTTAATTGAAGAATCGCAAAACCAGCAAGAAAAGAATGAACAAGAATTATTGGAATTAGAT
AAATGGGCAAGTTTGTGGAATTGGTTTAACATAACAAATTGGCTGTGGTATATAAAATTATTCATAATGA
TAGTAGGAGGCTTGGTAGGTTTAAGAATAGTTTTTGCTGTACTTTCTATAGTGAATAGAGTTAGGCAGGG
ATATTCACCATTATCGTTTCAGACCCACCTCCCAACCCCGAGGGGACCCGACAGGCCCGAAGGAATAGAA
GAAGAAGGTGGAGAGAGAGACAGAGACAGATCCATTCGATTAGTGAACGGATCTCGACGGTATCGCCGAA
TTCACAAATGGCAGTATTCATCCACAATTTTAAAAGAAAAGGGGGGATTGGGGGGTACAGTGCAGGGGAA
AGAATAGTAGACATAATAGCAACAGACATACAAACTAAAGAATTACAAAAACAAATTACAAAAATTCAAA
ATTTTCGGGTTTATTACAGGGACAGCAGAGATCCAGTTTGGACTAGTCCACACCCTAACTGACACACTCG
AGTTTACCACTCCCTATCAGTGATAGAGAAAAGTGAAAGTCGAGTTTACCACTCCCTATCAGTGATAGAG
AAAAGTGAAAGTCGAGTTTACCACTCCCTATCAGTGATAGAGAAAAGTGAAAGTCGAGTTTACCACTCCC
TATCAGTGATAGAGAAAAGTGAAAGTCGAGTTTACCACTCCCTATCAGTGATAGAGAAAAGTGAAAGTCG
AGTTTACCACTCCCTATCAGTGATAGAGAAAAGTGAAAGTCGAGTTTACCACTCCCTATCAGTGATAGAG
AAAAGTGAAAGTCGAGCTCGGTACCCGGGTCGAGGTAGGCATGTACGGTGGGAGGCCTATATAAGCAGAG
CTCGTTTAGTGAACCGTCAGATCGCCTGGAGACGCCATCCACGCTGTTTTGACCTCCATAGAAGACACCG
GGACCGATCCAGCCTGCGGCCACCACCGGTATGAGCAGCCCGGATGCGGGATACGCCAGTGACGACCAGA
GCCAGACCCAGAGCGCGCTGCCCGCGGTGATGGCCGGGCTGGGCCCCTGCCCCTGGGCCGAGTCGCTGAG
CCCCATCGGGGACATGAAGGTGAAGGGCGAGGCGCCGGCGAACAGCGGAGCACCGGCCGGGGCCGCGGGC
CGAGCCAAGGGCGAGTCCCGTATCCGGCGGCCGATGAACGCTTTCATGGTGTGGGCTAAGGACGAGCGCA
AGCGGCTGGCGCAGCAGAATCCAGACCTGCACAACGCCGAGTTGAGCAAGATGCTGGGCAAGTCGTGGAA
GGCGCTGACGCTGGCGGAAAAGCGGCCCTTCGTGGAGGAAGCACATCGGCTGCGCGTGCAGCACATGCAG
GACCACCCCAACTACAAGTACCGGCCGCGGCGGCGCAAGCAGGTGAAGCGGCTGAAGCGGGTGGAGGGCG
GCTTCCTGCACGGCCTGGCTGAGCCGCAGGCGGCCGCGCTGGGCCCCGAGGGCGGCCGCGTGGCCATGGA
CGGCCTGGGCCTCCAGTTCCCCGAGCAGGGCTTCCCCGCCGGCCCGCCGCTGCTGCCTCCGCACATGGGC
GGCCACTACCGCGACTGCCAGAGTCTGGGCGCGCCTCCGCTCGACGGCTACCCGTTGCCCACGCCCGACA
CGTCCCCGCTGGACGGCGTGGACCCCGACCCGGCTTTCTTCGCCGCCCCGATGCCCGGGGACTGCCCGGC
GGCCGGCACCTACAGCTACGCGCAGGTCTCGGACTACGCTGGCCCCCCGGAGCCTCCCGCCGGTCCCATG
CACCCCCGACTCGGCCCAGAGCCCGCGGGTCCCTCGATTCCGGGCCTCCTGGCGCCACCCAGCGCCCTTC
ACGTGTACTACGGCGCGATGGGCTCGCCCGGGGCGGGCGGCGGGCGCGGCTTCCAGATGCAGCCGCAACA
CCAGCACCAGCACCAGCACCAGCACCACCCCCCGGGCCCCGGACAGCCGTCGCCCCCTCCGGAGGCACTG
CCCTGCCGGGACGGCACGGACCCCAGTCAGCCCGCCGAGCTCCTCGGGGAGGTGGACCGCACGGAATTTG
AACAGTATCTGCACTTCGTGTGCAAGCCTGAGATGGGCCTCCCCTACCAGGGGCATGACTCCGGTGTGAA
TCTCCCCGACAGCCACGGGGCCATTTCCTCGGTGGTGTCCGACGCCAGCTCCGCGGTATATTACTGCAAC
TATCCTGACGTGTGAGTCGACATCGATAGATCCTAATCAACCTCTGGATTACAAAATTTGTGAAAGATTG
ACTGGTATTCTTAACTATGTTGCTCCTTTTACGCTATGTGGATACGCTGCTTTAATGCCTTTGTATCATG
CTATTGCTTCCCGTATGGCTTTCATTTTCTCCTCCTTGTATAAATCCTGGTTGCTGTCTCTTTATGAGGA
GTTGTGGCCCGTTGTCAGGCAACGTGGCGTGGTGTGCACTGTGTTTGCTGACGCAACCCCCACTGGTTGG
GGCATTGCCACCACCTGTCAGCTCCTTTCCGGGACTTTCGCTTTCCCCCTCCCTATTGCCACGGCGGAAC
TCATCGCCGCCTGCCTTGCCCGCTGCTGGACAGGGGCTCGGCTGTTGGGCACTGACAATTCCGTGGTGTT
GTCGGGGAAATCATCGTCCTTTCCTTGGCTGCTCGCCTGTGTTGCCACCTGGATTCTGCGCGGGACGTCC
TTCTGCTACGTCCCTTCGGCCCTCAATCCAGCGGACCTTCCTTCCCGCGGCCTGCTGCCGGCTCTGCGGC
CTCTTCCGCGTCTTCGCCTTCGCCCTCAGACGAGTCGGATCTCCCTTTGGGCCGCCTCCCCGCCTGGTAC
CTTTAAGACCAATGACTTACAAGGCAGCTGTAGATCTTAGCCACTTTTTAAAAGAAAAGGGGGGACTGGA
AGGGCTAATTCACTCCCAACGAAGACAAGATCACCTGCAGGACAGGCGCGCCATAACTTCGTATAGCATA
CATTATACGAAGTTATCTGCTTTTTGCTTGTACTGGGTCTCTCTGGTTAGACCAGATCTGAGCCTGGGAG
CTCTCTGGCTAACTAGGGAACCCACTGCTTAAGCCTCAATAAAGCTTGCCTTGAGTGCTTCAAGTAGTGT
GTGCCCGTCTGTTGTGTGACTCTGGTAACTAGAGATCCCTCAGACCCTTTTAGTCAGTGTGGAAAATCTC
TAGCACCCGGGCGATTAAGGAAAGGGCTAGATCATTCTTGAAGACGAAAGGGCCTCGTGATACGCCTATT
TTTATAGGTTAATGTCATGATAATAATGGTTTCTTAGACGTCAGGTGGCACTTTTCGGGGAAATGTGCGC
GGAACCCCTATTTGTTTATTTTTCTAAATACATTCAAATATGTATCCGCTCATGAGACAATAACCCTGAT
AAATGCTTCAATAATATTGAAAAAGGAAGAGTATGAGTATTCAACATTTCCGTGTCGCCCTTATTCCCTT
TTTTGCGGCATTTTGCCTTCCTGTTTTTGCTCACCCAGAAACGCTGGTGAAAGTAAAAGATGCTGAAGAT
CAGTTGGGTGCACGAGTGGGTTACATCGAACTGGATCTCAACAGCGGTAAGATCCTTGAGAGTTTTCGCC
CCGAAGAACGTTTTCCAATGATGAGCACTTTTAAAGTTCTGCTATGTGGCGCGGTATTATCCCGTGTTGA
CGCCGGGCAAGAGCAACTCGGTCGCCGCATACACTATTCTCAGAATGACTTGGTTGAGTACTCACCAGTC
ACAGAAAAGCATCTTACGGATGGCATGACAGTAAGAGAATTATGCAGTGCTGCCATAACCATGAGTGATA
ACACTGCGGCCAACTTACTTCTGACAACGATCGGAGGACCGAAGGAGCTAACCGCTTTTTTGCACAACAT
GGGGGATCATGTAACTCGCCTTGATCGTTGGGAACCGGAGCTGAATGAAGCCATACCAAACGACGAGCGT
GACACCACGATGCCTGTAGCAATGGCAACAACGTTGCGCAAACTATTAACTGGCGAACTACTTACTCTAG
CTTCCCGGCAACAATTAATAGACTGGATGGAGGCGGATAAAGTTGCAGGACCACTTCTGCGCTCGGCCCT
TCCGGCTGGCTGGTTTATTGCTGATAAATCTGGAGCCGGTGAGCGTGGGTCTCGCGGTATCATTGCAGCA
CTGGGGCCAGATGGTAAGCCCTCCCGTATCGTAGTTATCTACACGACGGGGAGTCAGGCAACTATGGATG
AACGAAATAGACAGATCGCTGAGATAGGTGCCTCACTGATTAAGCATTGGTAACTGTCAGACCAAGTTTA
CTCATATATACTTTAGATTGATTTAAAACTTCATTTTTAATTTAAAAGGATCTAGGTGAAGATCCTTTTT
GATAATCTCATGACCAAAATCCCTTAACGTGAGTTTTCGTTCCACTGAGCGTCAGACCCCGTAGAAAAGA
TCAAAGGATCTTCTTGAGATCCTTTTTTTCTGCGCGTAATCTGCTGCTTGCAAACAAAAAAACCACCGCT
ACCAGCGGTGGTTTGTTTGCCGGATCAAGAGCTACCAACTCTTTTTCCGAAGGTAACTGGCTTCAGCAGA
GCGCAGATACCAAATACTGTTCTTCTAGTGTAGCCGTAGTTAGGCCACCACTTCAAGAACTCTGTAGCAC
CGCCTACATACCTCGCTCTGCTAATCCTGTTACCAGTGGCTGCTGCCAGTGGCGATAAGTCGTGTCTTAC
CGGGTTGGACTCAAGACGATAGTTACCGGATAAGGCGCAGCGGTCGGGCTGAACGGGGGGTTCGTGCACA
CAGCCCAGCTTGGAGCGAACGACCTACACCGAACTGAGATACCTACAGCGTGAGCTATGAGAAAGCGCCA
CGCTTCCCGAAGGGAGAAAGGCGGACAGGTATCCGGTAAGCGGCAGGGTCGGAACAGGAGAGCGCACGAG
GGAGCTTCCAGGGGGAAACGCCTGGTATCTTTATAGTCCTGTCGGGTTTCGCCACCTCTGACTTGAGCGT
CGATTTTTGTGATGCTCGTCAGGGGGGCGGAGCCTATGGAAAAACGCCAGCAACGCGGCCTTTTTACGGT
TCCTGGCCTTTTGCTGGCCTTTTGCTCACATGTTCTTTCCTGCGTTATCCCCTGATTCTGTGGATAACCG
TATTACCGCCTTTGAGTGAGCTGATACCGCTCGCCGCAGCCGAACGACCGAGCGCAGCGAGTCAGTGAGC
GAGGAAGCGGAAGAGCGCCCAATACGCAAACCGCCTCTCCCCGCGCGTTGGCCGATTCATTAATGCAGCA
AGCTCATGGCTGACTAATTTTTTTTATTTATGCAGAGGCCGAGGCCGCCTCGGCCTCTGAGCTATTCCAG
AAGTAGTGAGGAGGCTTTTTTGGAGGCCTAGGCTTTTGCAAAAAGCTCCCCGTGGCACGACAGGTTTCCC
GACTGGAAAGCGGGCAGTGAGCGCAACGCAATTAATGTGAGTTAGCTCACTCATTAGGCACCCCAGGCTT
TACACTTTATGCTTCCGGCTCGTATGTTGTGTGGAATTGTGAGCGGATAACAATTTCACACAGGAAACAG
CTATGACATGATTACGAATTTCACAAATAAAGCATTTTTTTCACTGCATTCTAGTTGTGGTTTGTCCAAA
CTCATCAATGTATCTTATCATGTCTGGATCAACTGGATAACTCAAGCTAACCAAAATCATCCCAAACTTC
CCACCCCATACCCTATTACCACTGCCAATTACCTGTGGTTTCATTTACTCTAAACCTGTGATTCCTCTGA
ATTATTTTCATTTTAAAGAAATTGTATTTGTTAAATATGTACTACAAACTTAGTAGT
